Addgene plasmid #14542: pLV.ATMi
Depositing lab: Didier Trono. Depositing organization: Swiss Federal Institute of Technology (EPFL). Publication: DNA damage sensors ATM, ATR, DNA-PKcs, and PARP-1 are dispensable for human immunodeficiency virus type 1 integration. Ariumi Y, Turelli P, Masutani M, Trono D. J Virol. 2005 Mar . 79(5):2973-8. 10.1128/JVI.79.5.2973-2978.2005 PubMed 15709017.
Backbone
  Vector backbone: pRDI292
  Vector type: Mammalian Expression, Lentiviral, RNAi
  Selectable markers: Puromycin
Growth in bacteria
  Bacterial resistance: Ampicillin, 100 μg/mL
  Growth temperature: 37°C
  Growth strain: Stbl3
  Copy number: High Copy
Gene/Insert
  Gene/Insert name: ATM shRNA (alt name: ATM)
  Species: H. sapiens (human)
  Insert size (bp): 60
  Entrez Gene: ATM (a.k.a. AT1, ATA, ATC, ATD, ATDC, ATE, TEL1, TELO1)
  Cloning method: Restriction Enzyme; 5′ cloning site BamHI (not destroyed); 3′ cloning site SalI (not destroyed)
  Sequencing primers: 5′ H1
Terms and licenses: Academic/Nonprofit Terms; Industry Terms: Not Available to Industry
Depositor comments: Sense oligo sequence used for cloning: ATM, 5'-GATCCCCGGA TTTGCGTATT ACTCAGTTCA AGAGACTGAG TAATACGCAA ATCCTTTTTG GAAA-3'.
How to cite: pLV.ATMi was a gift from Didier Trono (Addgene plasmid # 14542 ; http://n2t.net/addgene:14542 ; RRID:Addgene_14542)
