[The description below was written by a language model from this plasmid's Addgene catalogue record and pLannotate feature annotations shown in this document.]
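Description:
pLV.ATMi is an HIV-1-derived lentiviral RNAi vector, built on the pRDI292 backbone, that delivers a short hairpin RNA against human ATM, the DNA damage-sensing kinase. The roughly 60 bp hairpin insert was cloned as annealed oligonucleotides between BamHI and SalI sites, both of which are retained. It sits downstream of the human H1 RNA promoter, a Pol III promoter suited to producing small, defined transcripts; in the sequenced 9.5 kb record this promoter spans the numbering origin. The hairpin itself is not annotated as a separate feature. Immediately downstream, an SV40 enhancer/early promoter drives puromycin N-acetyltransferase, allowing selection of stably transduced mammalian cells, and a WPRE follows to improve transcript expression.

The viral framework comprises a 5' LTR, the Ψ packaging signal with a partial gag sequence, the Rev response element for Rev-dependent nuclear export of the genomic RNA, and a U3-deleted, self-inactivating 3' LTR that disables LTR promoter activity after integration. As a transfer vector it carries no intact viral genes, so particle production would require packaging and envelope functions supplied in trans. Outside the viral cassette, the plasmid carries a high-copy ColE1/pUC-type origin and the β-lactamase gene for ampicillin selection in E. coli. It also holds backbone remnants: a second SV40 promoter with gpt fragments, SV40 small t intron and polyadenylation sequences, and pieces of pBR322-derived genes.

The associated publication concerns whether ATM, ATR, DNA-PKcs and PARP-1 are required for HIV-1 integration, which is consistent with using this construct to generate stable ATM knockdown in human cells.
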