Features (pLannotate 1.2.2; 31 found; start..end, strand, type, name):
    203..224     +  misc_feature   MCS (fragment): pBluescript multiple cloning site
    234..563     +  promoter       SV40 promoter: SV40 enhancer and early promoter
    573..1172    +  CDS            PuroR: puromycin N-acetyltransferase; pac from Streptomyces alboniger; confers resistance to puromycin
   1243..1831    +  misc_feature   WPRE: woodchuck hepatitis virus posttranscriptional regulatory element
   1854..1922    +  CDS            nef (fragment): NEF_HV1Z2 - Experimental evidence at protein level: Swiss-Prot protein existence level 1. Extracellular Nef protein targets CD4(+) T-lymphocytes for apoptosis by interacting with CXCR4 surface receptors. From Human immunodeficiency virus type 1 group M subtype D (isolate Z2/CDC-Z34) (HIV-1).
   1924..2157    +  LTR            3' LTR (ΔU3): self-inactivating 3' long terminal repeat (LTR) from HIV-1
   2182..2200    -  promoter       SP6 promoter: promoter for bacteriophage SP6 RNA polymerase
   2428..2707    +  CDS            TcR (fragment): tetracycline efflux protein; tet; confers resistance to tetracycline
   2708..2756    -  misc_feature   bom (fragment): basis of mobility region from pBR322
   2858..2893    -  CDS            rop (fragment): Rop protein, which maintains plasmids at low copy number; rop
   2988..3092    +  promoter       AmpR promoter: bla
   3093..3953    +  CDS            AmpR: β-lactamase; bla; confers resistance to ampicillin, carbenicillin, and related antibiotics
   4124..4712    +  rep_origin     ori: high-copy-number ColE1/pMB1/pBR322/pUC origin of replication
   4895..4951    +  CDS            lacI (fragment): lac repressor; lacI; The lac repressor binds to the lac operator to inhibit transcription in E. coli. This inhibition can be relieved by adding lactose or isopropyl-β-D-thiogalactopyranoside (IPTG).
   4958..5287    +  promoter       SV40 promoter: SV40 enhancer and early promoter
   5487..5606    +  CDS            gpt (fragment): XGPT_ECOLI - Also known as gpp, gxu. Experimental evidence at protein level: Swiss-Prot protein existence level 1. Purine salvage pathway enzyme that catalyzes the transfer of the ribosyl-5-phosphate group from 5-phospho-alpha-D-ribose 1- diphosphate (PRPP) to the N9 position of the 6-oxopurines guanine and xanthine to form the corresponding ribonucleotides GMP (guanosine 5'- monophosphate) and XMP (xanthosine 5'-monophosphate), with the release of PPi. To a lesser extent, also acts on hypoxanthine (PubMed:9100006, PubMed:3886014). Does not ribophosphorylate adenine (PubMed:3886014). From Esch
   5606..5941    +  CDS            gpt (fragment): XGPT_ECOLI - Also known as gpp, gxu. Experimental evidence at protein level: Swiss-Prot protein existence level 1. Purine salvage pathway enzyme that catalyzes the transfer of the ribosyl-5-phosphate group from 5-phospho-alpha-D-ribose 1- diphosphate (PRPP) to the N9 position of the 6-oxopurines guanine and xanthine to form the corresponding ribonucleotides GMP (guanosine 5'- monophosphate) and XMP (xanthosine 5'-monophosphate), with the release of PPi. To a lesser extent, also acts on hypoxanthine (PubMed:9100006, PubMed:3886014). Does not ribophosphorylate adenine (PubMed:3886014). From Esch
   6036..6341    +  CDS            frsA (fragment): FRSA_ECOLI - Also known as yafA. Experimental evidence at protein level: Swiss-Prot protein existence level 1. Catalyzes the hydrolysis of esters (PubMed:15808744). Displays esterase activity toward pNP-butyrate (PubMed:15808744). May stimulate mixed-acid fermentation by acting as a fermentation/respiration switch that down-regulates respiration and up- regulates fermentation rates (PubMed:15169777). From Escherichia coli (strain K12).
   6345..6419    +  CDS            small t antigen (fragment): SV40 (simian virus 40) small t antigen
   6421..6486    +  intron         small t intron: SV40 (simian virus 40) small t antigen intron
   6616..6636    +  CDS            SV40 NLS: nuclear localization signal of SV40 (simian virus 40) large T antigen
   6955..7038    +  CDS            large T antigen (fragment): large T antigen from SV40 (simian virus 40)
   7061..7195    +  polyA_signal   SV40 poly(A) signal: SV40 polyadenylation signal
   7362..7691    +  CDS            nef (fragment): NEF_HV1BR - Experimental evidence at protein level: Swiss-Prot protein existence level 1. Extracellular Nef protein targets CD4(+) T-lymphocytes for apoptosis by interacting with CXCR4 surface receptors (PubMed:14990729). From Human immunodeficiency virus type 1 group M subtype B (isolate BRU/LAI) (HIV-1).
   7739..7996    +  LTR            5' LTR (truncated): truncated 5' long terminal repeat (LTR) from HIV-1
   8043..8168    +  misc_feature   HIV-1 Ψ: packaging signal of human immunodeficiency virus type 1
   8152..8515    +  CDS            HIV-1 gag (fragment): gag protein from human immunodeficiency virus 1; gag
   8661..8894    +  misc_feature   RRE: The Rev response element (RRE) of HIV-1 allows for Rev-dependent mRNA export from the nucleus to the cytoplasm.
   9271..9371    +  CDS            Rev (fragment): human immunodeficiency virus 1 (HIV-1) Rev protein; rev; enhances nuclear export of unspliced and incompletely spliced viral mRNAs
   9383..9408    +  misc_feature   MCS (fragment): pBluescript multiple cloning site
   9407..138     +  promoter       H1 promoter (across the origin): human H1 RNA promoter
>Addgene plasmid #14542 | pLV.ATMi | addgene full sequence | sequence record 198997 | Addgene NGS Result
CCCTGGCAGGAAGATGGCTGTGAGGGACAGGGGAGTGGCGCCCTGCAATATTTGCATGTCGCTATGTGTT
CTGGGAAATCACCATAAACGTGAAATGTCTTTGGATTTGGGAATCTTATAAGTTCTGTATGAGACCACAG
ATCCCCGGATTTGCGTATTACTCAGTTCAAGAGACTGAGTAATACGCAAATCCTTTTTGGAAAAGCTTAT
CGATACCGTCGACCCTGTGGAATGTGTGTCAGTTAGGGTGTGGAAAGTCCCCAGGCTCCCCAGCAGGCAG
AAGTATGCAAAGCATGCATCTCAATTAGTCAGCAACCAGGTGTGGAAAGTCCCCAGGCTCCCCAGCAGGC
AGAAGTATGCAAAGCATGCATCTCAATTAGTCAGCAACCATAGTCCCGCCCCTAACTCCGCCCATCCCGC
CCCTAACTCCGCCCAGTTCCGCCCATTCTCCGCCCCATGGCTGACTAATTTTTTTTATTTATGCAGAGGC
CGAGGCCGCCTCGGCCTCTGAGCTATTCCAGAAGTAGTGAGGAGGCTTTTTTGGAGGCCTAGGCTTTTGC
AAAAAGCTTACCATGACCGAGTACAAGCCCACGGTGCGCCTCGCCACCCGCGACGACGTCCCCAGGGCCG
TACGCACCCTCGCCGCCGCGTTCGCCGACTACCCCGCCACGCGCCACACCGTCGATCCGGACCGCCACAT
CGAGCGGGTCACCGAGCTGCAAGAACTCTTCCTCACGCGCGTCGGGCTCGACATCGGCAAGGTGTGGGTC
GCGGACGACGGCGCCGCGGTGGCGGTCTGGACCACGCCGGAGAGCGTCGAAGCGGGGGCGGTGTTCGCCG
AGATCGGCCCGCGCATGGCCGAGTTGAGCGGTTCCCGGCTGGCCGCGCAGCAACAGATGGAAGGCCTCCT
GGCGCCGCACCGGCCCAAGGAGCCCGCGTGGTTCCTGGCCACCGTCGGCGTCTCGCCCGACCACCAGGGC
AAGGGTCTGGGCAGCGCCGTCGTGCTCCCCGGAGTGGAGGCGGCCGAGCGCGCCGGGGTGCCCGCCTTCC
TGGAGACCTCCGCGCCCCGCAACCTCCCCTTCTACGAGCGGCTCGGCTTCACCGTCACCGCCGACGTCGA
GGTGCCCGAAGGACCGCGCACCTGGTGCATGACCCGCAAGCCCGGTGCCTGACGCCCGCCCCACGACCCG
CAGCGCCCGACCGAAAGGAGCGCACGACCCCATGCATCGAATTAATTCCGATAATCAACCTCTGGATTAC
AAAATTTGTGAAAGATTGACTGGTATTCTTAACTATGTTGCTCCTTTTACGCTATGTGGATACGCTGCTT
TAATGCCTTTGTATCATGCTATTGCTTCCCGTATGGCTTTCATTTTCTCCTCCTTGTATAAATCCTGGTT
GCTGTCTCTTTATGAGGAGTTGTGGCCCGTTGTCAGGCAACGTGGCGTGGTGTGCACTGTGTTTGCTGAC
GCAACCCCCACTGGTTGGGGCATTGCCACCACCTGTCAGCTCCTTTCCGGGACTTTCGCTTTCCCCCTCC
CTATTGCCACGGCGGAACTCATCGCCGCCTGCCTTGCCCGCTGCTGGACAGGGGCTCGGCTGTTGGGCAC
TGACAATTCCGTGGTGTTGTCGGGGAAGCTGACGTCCTTTCCATGGCTGCTCGCCTGTGTTGCCACCTGG
ATTCTGCGCGGGACGTCCTTCTGCTACGTCCCTTCGGCCCTCAATCCAGCGGACCTTCCTTCCCGCGGCC
TGCTGCCGGCTCTGCGGCCTCTTCCGCGTCTTCGCCTTCGCCCTCAGACGAGTCGGATCTCCCTTTGGGC
CGCCTCCCCGCATCGGGAATTAATTCGAGCTCGGTACCTTTAAGACCAATGACTTACAAGGCAGCTGTAG
ATCTTAGCCACTTTTTAAAAGAAAAGGGGGGACTGGAAGGGCTAATTCACTCCCAACGAAGACAAGATCT
GCTTTTTGCTTGTACTGGGTCTCTCTGGTTAGACCAGATCTGAGCCTGGGAGCTCTCTGGCTAACTAGGG
AACCCACTGCTTAAGCCTCAATAAAGCTTGCCTTGAGTGCTTCAAGTAGTGTGTGCCCGTCTGTTGTGTG
ACTCTGGTAACTAGAGATCCCTCAGACCCTTTTAGTCAGTGTGGAAAATCTCTAGCAGCATCTAGAATTA
ATTCCGTGTATTCTATAGTGTCACCTAAATCGTATGTGTATGATACATAAGGTTATGTATTAATTGTAGC
CGCGTTCTAACGACAATATGTACAAGCCTAATTGTGTAGCATCTGGCTTACTGAAGCAGACCCTATCATC
TCTCTCGTAAACTGCCGTCAGAGTCGGTTTGGTTGGACGAACCTTCTGAGTTTCTGGTAACGCCGTCCCG
CACCCGGAAATGGTCAGCGAACCAATCAGCAGGGTCATCGCTAGCCAGATCCTCTACGCCGGACGCATCG
TGGCCGGCATCACCGGCGCCACAGGTGCGGTTGCTGGCGCCTATATCGCCGACATCACCGATGGGGAAGA
TCGGGCTCGCCACTTCGGGCTCATGAGCGCTTGTTTCGGCGTGGGTATGGTGGCAGGCCCCGTGGCCGGG
GGACTGTTGGGCGCCATCTCCTTGCATGCACCATTCCTTGCGGCGGCGGTGCTCAACGGCCTCAACCTAC
TACTGGGCTGCTTCCTAATGCAGGAGTCGCATAAGGGAGAGCGTCGAATGGTGCACTCTCAGTACAATCT
GCTCTGATGCCGCATAGTTAAGCCAGCCCCGACACCCGCCAACACCCGCTGACGCGCCCTGACGGGCTTG
TCTGCTCCCGGCATCCGCTTACAGACAAGCTGTGACCGTCTCCGGGAGCTGCATGTGTCAGAGGTTTTCA
CCGTCATCACCGAAACGCGCGAGACGAAAGGGCCTCGTGATACGCCTATTTTTATAGGTTAATGTCATGA
TAATAATGGTTTCTTAGACGTCAGGTGGCACTTTTCGGGGAAATGTGCGCGGAACCCCTATTTGTTTATT
TTTCTAAATACATTCAAATATGTATCCGCTCATGAGACAATAACCCTGATAAATGCTTCAATAATATTGA
AAAAGGAAGAGTATGAGTATTCAACATTTCCGTGTCGCCCTTATTCCCTTTTTTGCGGCATTTTGCCTTC
CTGTTTTTGCTCACCCAGAAACGCTGGTGAAAGTAAAAGATGCTGAAGATCAGTTGGGTGCACGAGTGGG
TTACATCGAACTGGATCTCAACAGCGGTAAGATCCTTGAGAGTTTTCGCCCCGAAGAACGTTTTCCAATG
ATGAGCACTTTTAAAGTTCTGCTATGTGGCGCGGTATTATCCCGTATTGACGCCGGGCAAGAGCAACTCG
GTCGCCGCATACACTATTCTCAGAATGACTTGGTTGAGTACTCACCAGTCACAGAAAAGCATCTTACGGA
TGGCATGACAGTAAGAGAATTATGCAGTGCTGCCATAACCATGAGTGATAACACTGCGGCCAACTTACTT
CTGACAACGATCGGAGGACCGAAGGAGCTAACCGCTTTTTTGCACAACATGGGGGATCATGTAACTCGCC
TTGATCGTTGGGAACCGGAGCTGAATGAAGCCATACCAAACGACGAGCGTGACACCACGATGCCTGTAGC
AATGGCAACAACGTTGCGCAAACTATTAACTGGCGAACTACTTACTCTAGCTTCCCGGCAACAATTAATA
GACTGGATGGAGGCGGATAAAGTTGCAGGACCACTTCTGCGCTCGGCCCTTCCGGCTGGCTGGTTTATTG
CTGATAAATCTGGAGCCGGTGAGCGTGGGTCTCGCGGTATCATTGCAGCACTGGGGCCAGATGGTAAGCC
CTCCCGTATCGTAGTTATCTACACGACGGGGAGTCAGGCAACTATGGATGAACGAAATAGACAGATCGCT
GAGATAGGTGCCTCACTGATTAAGCATTGGTAACTGTCAGACCAAGTTTACTCATATATACTTTAGATTG
ATTTAAAACTTCATTTTTAATTTAAAAGGATCTAGGTGAAGATCCTTTTTGATAATCTCATGACCAAAAT
CCCTTAACGTGAGTTTTCGTTCCACTGAGCGTCAGACCCCGTAGAAAAGATCAAAGGATCTTCTTGAGAT
CCTTTTTTTCTGCGCGTAATCTGCTGCTTGCAAACAAAAAAACCACCGCTACCAGCGGTGGTTTGTTTGC
CGGATCAAGAGCTACCAACTCTTTTTCCGAAGGTAACTGGCTTCAGCAGAGCGCAGATACCAAATACTGT
TCTTCTAGTGTAGCCGTAGTTAGGCCACCACTTCAAGAACTCTGTAGCACCGCCTACATACCTCGCTCTG
CTAATCCTGTTACCAGTGGCTGCTGCCAGTGGCGATAAGTCGTGTCTTACCGGGTTGGACTCAAGACGAT
AGTTACCGGATAAGGCGCAGCGGTCGGGCTGAACGGGGGGTTCGTGCACACAGCCCAGCTTGGAGCGAAC
GACCTACACCGAACTGAGATACCTACAGCGTGAGCTATGAGAAAGCGCCACGCTTCCCGAAGGGAGAAAG
GCGGACAGGTATCCGGTAAGCGGCAGGGTCGGAACAGGAGAGCGCACGAGGGAGCTTCCAGGGGGAAACG
CCTGGTATCTTTATAGTCCTGTCGGGTTTCGCCACCTCTGACTTGAGCGTCGATTTTTGTGATGCTCGTC
AGGGGGGCGGAGCCTATGGAAAAACGCCAGCAACGCGGCCTTTTTACGGTTCCTGGCCTTTTGCTGGCCT
TTTGCTCACATGTTCTTTCCTGCGTTATCCCCTGATTCTGTGGATAACCGTATTACCGCCTTTGAGTGAG
CTGATACCGCTCGCCGCAGCCGAACGACCGAGCGCAGCGAGTCAGTGAGCGAGGAAGCGGAAGAGCGCCC
AATACGCAAACCGCCTCTCCCCGCGCGTTGGCCGATTCATTAATGCAGCTGTGGAATGTGTGTCAGTTAG
GGTGTGGAAAGTCCCCAGGCTCCCCAGCAGGCAGAAGTATGCAAAGCATGCATCTCAATTAGTCAGCAAC
CAGGTGTGGAAAGTCCCCAGGCTCCCCAGCAGGCAGAAGTATGCAAAGCATGCATCTCAATTAGTCAGCA
ACCATAGTCCCGCCCCTAACTCCGCCCATCCCGCCCCTAACTCCGCCCAGTTCCGCCCATTCTCCGCCCC
ATGGCTGACTAATTTTTTTTATTTATGCAGAGGCCGAGGCCGCCTCGGCCTCTGAGCTATTCCAGAAGTA
GTGAGGAGGCTTTTTTGGAGGCCTAGGCTTTTGCAAAAAGCTTGGACACAAGACAGGCTTGCGAGATATG
TTTGAGAATACCACTTTATCCCGCGTCAGGGAGAGGCAGTGCGTAAAAAGACGCGGACTCATGTGAAATA
CTGGTTTTTAGTGCGCCAGATCTCTATAATCTCGCGCAACCTATTTTCCCCTCGAACACTTTTTAAGCCG
TAGATAAACAGGCTGGGACACTTCACATGAGCGAAAAATACATCGTCACCTGGGACATGTTGCAGATCCA
TGCACGTAAACTCGCAAGCCGACTGATGCCTTCTGAACAATGGAAAGGCATTATTGCCGTAAGCCGTGGC
GGTCTGTACCGGGTGCGTTACTGGCGCGTGAACTGGGTATTCGTCATGTCGATACCGTTTGTATTTCCAG
CTACGATCACGACAACCAGCGCGAGCTTAAAGTGCTGAAACGCGCAGAAGGCGATGGCGAAGGCTTCATC
GTTATTGATGACCTGGTGGATACCGGTGGTACTGCGGTTGCGATTCGTGAAATGTATCCAAAAGCGCACT
TTGTCACCATCTTCGCAAAACCGGCTGGTCGTCCGCTGGTTGATGACTATGTTGTTGATATCCCGCAAGA
TACCTGGATTGAACAGCCGTGGGATATGGGCGTCGTATTCGTCCCGCCAATCTCCGGTCGCTAATCTTTT
CAACGCCTGGCACTGCCGGGCGTTGTTCTTTTTAACTTCAGGCGGGTTACAATAGTTTCCAGTAAGTATT
CTGGAGGCTGCATCCATGACACAGGCAAACCTGAGCGAAACCCTGTTCAAACCCCGCTTTAAACATCCTG
AAACCTCGACGCTAGTCCGCCGCTTTAATCACGGCGCACAACCGCCTGTGCAGTCGGCCCTTGATGGTAA
AACCATCCCTCACTGGTATCGCATGATTAACCGTCTGATGTGGATCTGGCGCGGCATTGACCCACGCGAA
ATCCTCGACGTCCAGGCACGTATTGTGATGAGCGATGCCGAACGTACCGACGATGATTTATACGATACGG
TGATTGGCTACCGTGGCGGCAACTGGATTTATGAGTGGGCCCCGGATCTTTGTGAAGGAACCTTACTTCT
GTGGTGTGACATAATTGGACAAACTACCTACAGAGATTTAAAGCTCTAAGGTAAATATAAAATTTTTAAG
TGTATAATGTGTTAAACTACTGATTCTAATTGTTTGTGTATTTTAGATTCCAACCTATGGAACTGATGAA
TGGGAGCAGTGGTGGAATGCCTTTAATGAGGAAAACCTGTTTTGCTCAGAAGAAATGCCATCTAGTGATG
ATGAGGCTACTGCTGACTCTCAACATTCTACTCCTCCAAAAAAGAAGAGAAAGGTAGAAGACCCCAAGGA
CTTTCCTTCAGAATTGCTAAGTTTTTTGAGTCATGCTGTGTTTAGTAATAGAACTCTTGCTTGCTTTGCT
ATTTACACCACAAAGGAAAAAGCTGCACTGCTATACAAGAAAATTATGGAAAAATATTCTGTAACCTTTA
TAAGTAGGCATAACAGTTATAATCATAACATACTGTTTTTTCTTACTCCACACAGGCATAGAGTGTCTGC
TATTAATAACTATGCTCAAAAATTGTGTACCTTTAGCTTTTTAATTTGTAAAGGGGTTAATAAGGAATAT
TTGATGTATAGTGCCTTGACTAGAGATCATAATCAGCCATACCACATTTGTAGAGGTTTTACTTGCTTTA
AAAAACCTCCCACACCTCCCCCTGAACCTGAAACATAAAATGAATGCAATTGTTGTTGTTAACTTGTTTA
TTGCAGCTTATAATGGTTACAAATAAAGCAATAGCATCACAAATTTCACAAATAAAGCATTTTTTTCACT
GCATTCTAGTTGTGGTTTGTCCAAACTCATCAATGTATCTTATCATGTCTGGATCAACTGGATAACTCAA
GCTAACCAAAATCATCCCAAACTTCCCACCCCATACCCTATTACCACTGCCAATTACCTGTGGTTTCATT
TACTCTAAACCTGTGATTCCTCTGAATTATTTTCATTTTAAAGAAATTGTATTTGTTAAATATGTACTAC
AAACTTAGTAGTTGGAAGGGCTAATTCACTCCCAAAGAAGACAAGATATCCTTGATCTGTGGATCTACCA
CACACAAGGCTACTTCCCTGATTAGCAGAACTACACACCAGGGCCAGGGGTCAGATATCCACTGACCTTT
GGATGGTGCTACAAGCTAGTACCAGTTGAGCCAGATAAGGTAGAAGAGGCCAATAAAGGAGAGAACACCA
GCTTGTTACACCCTGTGAGCCTGCATGGGATGGATGACCCGGAGAGAGAAGTGTTAGAGTGGAGGTTTGA
CAGCCGCCTAGCATTTCATCACGTGGCCCGAGAGCTGCATCCGGAGTACTTCAAGAACTGCTGATATCGA
GCTTGCTACAAGGGACTTTCCGCTGGGGACTTTCCAGGGAGGCGTGGCCTGGGCGGGACTGGGGAGTGGC
GAGCCCTCAGATCCTGCATATAAGCAGCTGCTTTTTGCCTGTACTGGGTCTCTCTGGTTAGACCAGATCT
GAGCCTGGGAGCTCTCTGGCTAACTAGGGAACCCACTGCTTAAGCCTCAATAAAGCTTGCCTTGAGTGCT
TCAAGTAGTGTGTGCCCGTCTGTTGTGTGACTCTGGTAACTAGAGATCCCTCAGACCCTTTTAGTCAGTG
TGGAAAATCTCTAGCAGTGGCGCCCGAACAGGGACTTGAAAGCGAAAGGGAAACCAGAGGAGCTCTCTCG
ACGCAGGACTCGGCTTGCTGAAGCGCGCACGGCAAGAGGCGAGGGGCGGCGACTGGTGAGTACGCCAAAA
ATTTTGACTAGCGGAGGCTAGAAGGAGAGAGATGGGTGCGAGAGCGTCAGTATTAAGCGGGGGAGAATTA
GATCGCGATGGGAAAAAATTCGGTTAAGGCCAGGGGGAAAGAAAAAATATAAATTAAAACATATAGTATG
GGCAAGCAGGGAGCTAGAACGATTCGCAGTTAATCCTGGCCTGTTAGAAACATCAGAAGGCTGTAGACAA
ATACTGGGACAGCTACAACCATCCCTTCAGACAGGATCAGAAGAACTTAGATCATTATATAATACAGTAG
CAACCCTCTATTGTGTGCATCAAAGGATAGAGATAAAAGACACCAAGGAAGCTTTAGACAAGATAGAGGA
AGAGCAAAACAAAAGTAAGACCACCGCACAGCAAGCGGCCGCTGATCTTCAGACCTGGAGGAGGAGATAT
GAGGGACAATTGGAGAAGTGAATTATATAAATATAAAGTAGTAAAAATTGAACCATTAGGAGTAGCACCC
ACCAAGGCAAAGAGAAGAGTGGTGCAGAGAGAAAAAAGAGCAGTGGGAATAGGAGCTTTGTTCCTTGGGT
TCTTGGGAGCAGCAGGAAGCACTATGGGCGCAGCGTCAATGACGCTGACGGTACAGGCCAGACAATTATT
GTCTGGTATAGTGCAGCAGCAGAACAATTTGCTGAGGGCTATTGAGGCGCAACAGCATCTGTTGCAACTC
ACAGTCTGGGGCATCAAGCAGCTCCAGGCAAGAATCCTGGCTGTGGAAAGATACCTAAAGGATCAACAGC
TCCTGGGGATTTGGGGTTGCTCTGGAAAACTCATTTGCACCACTGCTGTGCCTTGGAATGCTAGTTGGAG
TAATAAATCTCTGGAACAGATTTGGAATCACACGACCTGGATGGAGTGGGACAGAGAAATTAACAATTAC
ACAAGCTTAATACACTCCTTAATTGAAGAATCGCAAAACCAGCAAGAAAAGAATGAACAAGAATTATTGG
AATTAGATAAATGGGCAAGTTTGTGGAATTGGTTTAACATAACAAATTGGCTGTGGTATATAAAATTATT
CATAATGATAGTAGGAGGCTTGGTAGGTTTAAGAATAGTTTTTGCTGTACTTTCTATAGTGAATAGAGTT
AGGCAGGGATATTCACCATTATCGTTTCAGACCCACCTCCCAACCCCGAGGGGACCCGACAGGCCCGAAG
GAATAGAAGAAGAAGGTGGAGAGAGAGACAGAGACAGATCCATTCGATTAGTGAACGGATCTCGACGGTA
TCGGATCCCCCGGGCTGCAGGAATTCGAACGCTGACGTCATCAACCCGCTCCAAGGAATCGCGGGCCCAG
TGTCACTAGGCGGGAACACCCAGCGCGCGTGCG
