>Addgene plasmid #14542 | pLV.ATMi | addgene partial sequence | sequence record 21156 | H1 5'-tcgctatgtgttctgggaaa-3'
GTTCTGTATGAGACACAGATCCCCGGATTTGCGTATTACTCAGTTCAAGAGACTGAGTAATACGCAAATC
CTTTTTGGAAAAGCTTATCGATACCGTCGACCCTGTGGAATGTGTGTCAGTTAGGGTGTGGAAAGTCCCC
AGGCTCCCCAGCAGGCAGAAGTATGCAAAGCATGCATCTCAATTAGTCAGCAACCAGGTGTGGAAAGTCC
CCAGGCTCCCCAGCAGGCAGAAGTATGCAAAGCATGCATCTCAATTAGTCAGCAACCATAGTCCCGCCCC
TAACTCCGCCCATCCCGCCCCTAACTCCGCCCAGTTCCGCCCATTCTCCGCCCCATGGCTGACTAATTTT
TTTTATTTATGCAGAGGCCGAGGCCGCCTCGGCCTCTGAGCTATTCCAGAAGTAGTGAGGAGGCTTTTTT
GGAGGCCTAGGCTTTTGCAAAAAGCTTACCATGACCGAGTACAAGCCCACGGTGCGCCTCGCCACCCGCG
ACGACGTCCCCAGGGCCGTACGCACCCTCGCCGCCGCGTTCGCCGACTACCCCGCCACGCGCCACACCGT
CGATCCGGACCGCCACATCGAGCGGGTCACCGAGCTGCAAGAACTCTTCCTCACGCGCGTCGGGCTCGAC
ATCGGCAAGGTGTGGGTCGCGGACGACGGCGCCGCGGTGGCGGTCTGGACCACGCCGGAGAGCGTCGAAG
CGGGGGCGGTGTTCGCCGAGATCGGCCCGCGCATGGCCGAGTTGAGCGGTTCCCGGCTGGCCGCGCAGCA
ACAGATGGAAGGCCTCCTGGCGCCGCACCGGCCCAAGGAGCCCGCGTGGTTCCTGGCCACCGTCGGCGTC
TCGCCCGACCACCAGGGCAAGGGTCTGGGCAGCGCCGTCGTGCTC
